>Addgene plasmid #212821 | pcDNA5-FRT-TO-EGFR*-CUbo | addgene full sequence | sequence record 418928 | Addgene NGS Result
GACGGATCGGGAGATCTCCCGATCCCCTATGGTGCACTCTCAGTACAATCTGCTCTGATGCCGCATAGTT
AAGCCAGTATCTGCTCCCTGCTTGTGTGTTGGAGGTCGCTGAGTAGTGCGCGAGCAAAATTTAAGCTACA
ACAAGGCAAGGCTTGACCGACAATTGCATGAAGAATCTGCTTAGGGTTAGGCGTTTTGCGCTGCTTCGCG
ATGTACGGGCCAGATATACGCGTTGACATTGATTATTGACTAGTTATTAATAGTAATCAATTACGGGGTC
ATTAGTTCATAGCCCATATATGGAGTTCCGCGTTACATAACTTACGGTAAATGGCCCGCCTGGCTGACCG
CCCAACGACCCCCGCCCATTGACGTCAATAATGACGTATGTTCCCATAGTAACGCCAATAGGGACTTTCC
ATTGACGTCAATGGGTGGAGTATTTACGGTAAACTGCCCACTTGGCAGTACATCAAGTGTATCATATGCC
AAGTACGCCCCCTATTGACGTCAATGACGGTAAATGGCCCGCCTGGCATTATGCCCAGTACATGACCTTA
TGGGACTTTCCTACTTGGCAGTACATCTACGTATTAGTCATCGCTATTACCATGGTGATGCGGTTTTGGC
AGTACATCAATGGGCGTGGATAGCGGTTTGACTCACGGGGATTTCCAAGTCTCCACCCCATTGACGTCAA
TGGGAGTTTGTTTTGGCACCAAAATCAACGGGACTTTCCAAAATGTCGTAACAACTCCGCCCCATTGACG
CAAATGGGCGGTAGGCGTGTACGGTGGGAGGTCTATATAAGCAGAGCTCTCCCTATCAGTGATAGAGATC
TCCCTATCAGTGATAGAGATCGTCGACGAGCTCGTTTAGTGAACCGTCAGATCGCCTGGAGACGCCATCC
ACGCTGTTTTGACCTCCATAGAAGACACCGGGACCGATCCAGCCTCCGGACTCTAGCGTTTAAACTTAAG
CTTATGCGACCCTCCGGGACGGCCGGGGCAGCGCTCCTGGCGCTGCTGGCTGCGCTCTGCCCGGCGAGTC
GGGCTCTGGAGGAAAAGAAAGTTTGCCAAGGCACGAGTAACAAGCTCACGCAGTTGGGCACTTTTGAAGA
TCATTTTCTCAGCCTCCAGAGGATGTTCAATAACTGTGAGGTGGTCCTTGGGAATTTGGAAATTACCTAT
GTGCAGAGGAATTATGATCTTTCCTTCTTAAAGACCATCCAGGAGGTGGCTGGTTATGTCCTCATTGCCC
TCAACACAGTGGAGCGAATTCCTTTGGAAAACCTGCAGATCATCAGAGGAAATATGTACTACGAAAATTC
CTATGCCTTAGCAGTCTTATCTAACTATGATGCAAATAAAACCGGACTGAAGGAGCTGCCCATGAGAAAT
TTACAGGAAATCCTGCATGGCGCCGTGCGGTTCAGCAACAACCCTGCCCTGTGCAACGTGGAGAGCATCC
AGTGGCGGGACATAGTCAGCAGTGACTTTCTCAGCAACATGTCGATGGACTTCCAGAACCACCTGGGCAG
CTGCCAAAAGTGTGATCCAAGCTGTCCCAATGGGAGCTGCTGGGGTGCAGGAGAGGAGAACTGCCAGAAA
CTGACCAAAATCATCTGTGCCCAGCAGTGCTCCGGGCGCTGCCGTGGCAAGTCCCCCAGTGACTGCTGCC
ACAACCAGTGTGCTGCAGGCTGCACAGGCCCCCGGGAGAGCGACTGCCTGGTCTGCCGCAAATTCCGAGA
CGAAGCCACGTGCAAGGACACCTGCCCCCCACTCATGCTCTACAACCCCACCACGTACCAGATGGATGTG
AACCCCGAGGGCAAATACAGCTTTGGTGCCACCTGCGTGAAGAAGTGTCCCCGTAATTATGTGGTGACAG
ATCACGGCTCGTGCGTCCGAGCCTGTGGGGCCGACAGCTATGAGATGGAGGAAGACGGCGTCCGCAAGTG
TAAGAAGTGCGAAGGGCCTTGCCGCAAAGTGTGTAACGGAATAGGTATTGGTGAATTTAAAGACTCACTC
TCCATAAATGCTACGAATATTAAACACTTCAAAAACTGCACCTCCATCAGTGGCGATCTCCACATCCTGC
CGGTGGCATTTAGGGGTGACTCCTTCACACATACTCCTCCTCTGGATCCACAGGAACTGGATATTCTGAA
AACCGTAAAGGAAATCACAGGGTTTTTGCTGATTCAGGCTTGGCCTGAAAACAGGACGGACCTCCATGCC
TTTGAGAACCTAGAAATCATACGCGGCAGGACCAAGCAACATGGTCAGTTTTCTCTTGCAGTCGTCAGCC
TGAACATAACATCCTTGGGATTACGCTCCCTCAAGGAGATAAGTGATGGAGATGTGATAATTTCAGGAAA
CAAAAATTTGTGCTATGCAAATACAATAAACTGGAAAAAACTGTTTGGGACCTCCGGTCAGAAAACCAAA
ATTATAAGCAACAGAGGTGAAAACAGCTGCAAGGCCACAGGCCAGGTCTGCCATGCCTTGTGCTCCCCCG
AGGGCTGCTGGGGCCCGGAGCCCAGGGACTGCGTCTCTTGCCGGAATGTCAGCCGAGGCAGGGAATGCGT
GGACAAGTGCAACCTTCTGGAGGGTGAGCCAAGGGAGTTTGTGGAGAACTCTGAGTGCATACAGTGCCAC
CCAGAGTGCCTGCCTCAGGCCATGAACATCACCTGCACAGGACGGGGACCAGACAACTGTATCCAGTGTG
CCCACTACATTGACGGCCCCCACTGCGTCAAGACCTGCCCGGCAGGAGTCATGGGAGAAAACAACACCCT
GGTCTGGAAGTACGCAGACGCCGGCCATGTGTGCCACCTGTGCCATCCAAACTGCACCTACGGATGCACT
GGGCCAGGTCTTGAAGGCTGTCCAACGAATGGGCCTAAGATCCCATCGATAGCCACTGGGATGGTGGGGG
CCCTCCTCTTGCTGCTGGTGGTGGCCCTGGGGATCGGCCTCTTCATGCGAAGGCGCCACATCGTTCGGAA
GCGCACGCTGCGTCGACTGGGTACCGAGCTCGGATCCATGGGAGTGCAGGTGGAAACCATCTCCCCAGGA
GACGGGCGCACCTTCCCCAAGCGCGGCCAGACCTGCGTGGTGCACTACACCGGGATGCTTGAAGATGGAA
AGAAATTTGATTCCTCCCGGGACAGAAACAAGCCCTTTAAGTTTATGCTAGGCAAGCAGGAGGTGATCCG
AGGCTGGGAAGAAGGGGTTGCCCAGATGAGTGTGGGTCAGAGAGCCAAACTGACTATATCTCCAGATTAT
GCCTATGGTGCCACTGGGCACCCAGGCATCATCCCACCACATGCCACTCTCGTCTTCGATGTGGAGCTTC
TAAAACTGGAAGGGTCGACCGGTATCCCTCCAGATCAACAAAGATTGATCTTTGCCGGTAAGCAGCTAGA
AGACGGTAGAACGCTGTCTGATTACAACATTCAGAAGGAGTCCACCTTACATCTTGTGCTAAGGCTAAGA
GGTGTTTAAAGTAAAGGAGAAGAACTTTTCACTGGAGTTGTCCCAATTCTTGTTGAATTAGATGGTGATG
TTAATGGGCACAAATTTTCTGTCAGTGGAGAGGGTGAAGGTGATGCAACATACGGAAAACTTACCCTTAA
ATTTATTTGCACTACTGGAAAACTACCTGTTCCATGGCCAACACTGGTCACCACTTTCACTTATGGTGTT
CAATGCTTCTCGAGATACCCAGACCATATGAAACGGCATGACTTTTTCAAGAGTGCCATGCCCGAAGGTT
ATGTACAGGAAAGAACTATATTTTTCAAAGATGACGGGAACTACAAGACACGTGCTGAAGTCAAGTTTGA
AGGTGATACCCTTGTTAATAGAATCGAGTTAAAAGGTATTGATTTTAAAGAAGATGGAAACATTCTTGGA
CACAAATTGGAATACAACTATAACTCACACAATGTATACATCATGGCAGACAAACAAAAGAATGGAATCA
AAGCTAACTTCAAAATTAGACACAACATTGAAGATGGAAGCGTTCAACTAGCAGACCATTATCAACAAAA
TACTCCAATTGGCGATGGCCCTGTCCTTTTACCAGACAACCATTACCTGTCCACACAATCTGCCCTTTCG
AAAGATCCCAACGAAAAGAGAGACCACATGGTCCTTCTTGAGTTTGTAACAGCTGCTGGGATTACACATG
GCATGGATGAACTATACAAATAAGCGGCCGCTCGAGTCTAGAGGGCCCGTTTAAACCCGCTGATCAGCCT
CGACTGTGCCTTCTAGTTGCCAGCCATCTGTTGTTTGCCCCTCCCCCGTGCCTTCCTTGACCCTGGAAGG
TGCCACTCCCACTGTCCTTTCCTAATAAAATGAGGAAATTGCATCGCATTGTCTGAGTAGGTGTCATTCT
ATTCTGGGGGGTGGGGTGGGGCAGGACAGCAAGGGGGAGGATTGGGAAGACAATAGCAGGCATGCTGGGG
ATGCGGTGGGCTCTATGGCTTCTGAGGCGGAAAGAACCAGCTGGGGCTCTAGGGGGTATCCCC
[124 nt withheld, positions 4544-4667]
C
[91 nt withheld, positions 4669-4759]
AGGGTGATGGTTCACGTACCTAGAAGTTCCTATTCCGAAGTTCCTATTCTCTAGAAAGTATAGGAACTTC
CTTGGCCAAAAAGCCTGAACTCACCGCGACGTCTGTCGAGAAGTTTCTGATCGAAAAGTTCGACAGCGTC
TCCGACCTGATGCAGCTCTCGGAGGGCGAAGAATCTCGTGCTTTCAGCTTCGATGTAGGAGGGCGTGGAT
ATGTCCTGCGGGTAAATAGCTGCGCCGATGGTTTCTACAAAGATCGTTATGTTTATCGGCACTTTGCATC
GGCCGCGCTCCCGATTCCGGAAGTGCTTGACATTGGGGAATTCAGCGAGAGCCTGACCTATTGCATCTCC
CGCCGTGCACAGGGTGTCACGTTGCAAGACCTGCCTGAAACCGAACTGCCCGCTGTTCTGCAGCCGGTCG
CGGAGGCCATGGATGCGATCGCTGCGGCCGATCTTAGCCAGACGAGCGGGTTCGGCCCATTCGGACCGCA
AGGAATCGGTCAATACACTACATGGCGTGATTTCATATGCGCGATTGCTGATCCCCATGTGTATCACTGG
CAAACTGTGATGGACGACACCGTCAGTGCGTCCGTCGCGCAGGCTCTCGATGAGCTGATGCTTTGGGCCG
AGGACTGCCCCGAAGTCCGGCACCTCGTGCACGCGGATTTCGGCTCCAACAATGTCCTGACGGACAATGG
CCGCATAACAGCGGTCATTGACTGGAGCGAGGCGATGTTCGGGGATTCCCAATACGAGGTCGCCAACATC
TTCTTCTGGAGGCCGTGGTTGGCTTGTATGGAGCAGCAGACGCGCTACTTCGAGCGGAGGCATCCGGAGC
TTGCAGGATCGCCGCGGCTCCGGGCGTATATGCTCCGCATTGGTCTTGACCAACTCTATCAGAGCTTGGT
TGACGGCAATTTCGATGATGCAGCTTGGGCGCAGGGTCGATGCGACGCAATCGTCCGATCCGGAGCCGGG
ACTGTCGGGCGTACACAAATCGCCCGCAGAAGCGCGGCCGTCTGGACCGATGGCTGTGTAGAAGTACTCG
CCGATAGTGGAAACCGACGCCCCAGCACTCGTCCGAGGGCAAAGGAATAGCACGTACTACGAGATTTCGA
TTCCACCGCCGCCTTCTATGAAAGGTTGGGCTTCGGAATCGTTTTCCGGGACGCCGGCTGGATGATCCTC
CAGCGCGGGGATCTCATGCTGGAGTTCTTCGCCCACCCCAACTTGTTTATTGCAGCTTATAATGGTTACA
AATAAAGCAATAGCATCACAAATTTCACAAATAAAGCATTTTTTTCACTGCATTCTAGTTGTGGTTTGTC
CAAACTCATCAATGTATCTTATCATGTCTGTATACCGTCGACCTCTAGCTAGAGCTTGGCGTAATCATGG
TCATAGCTGTTTCCTGTGTGAAATTGTTATCCGCTCACAATTCCACACAACATACGAGCCGGAAGCATAA
AGTGTAAAGCCTGGGGTGCCTAATGAGTGAGCTAACTCACATTAATTGCGTTGCGCTCACTGCCCGCTTT
CCAGTCGGGAAACCTGTCGTGCCAGCTGCATTAATGAATCGGCCAACGCGCGGGGAGAGGCGGTTTGCGT
ATTGGGCGCTCTTCCGCTTCCTCGCTCACTGACTCGCTGCGCTCGGTCGTTCGGCTGCGGCGAGCGGTAT
CAGCTCACTCAAAGGCGGTAATACGGTTATCCACAGAATCAGGGGATAACGCAGGAAAGAACATGTGAGC
AAAAGGCCAGCAAAAGGCCAGGAACCGTAAAAAGGCCGCGTTGCTGGCGTTTTTCCATAGGCTCCGCCCC
CCTGACGAGCATCACAAAAATCGACGCTCAAGTCAGAGGTGGCGAAACCCGACAGGACTATAAAGATACC
AGGCGTTTCCCCCTGGAAGCTCCCTCGTGCGCTCTCCTGTTCCGACCCTGCCGCTTACCGGATACCTGTC
CGCCTTTCTCCCTTCGGGAAGCGTGGCGCTTTCTCATAGCTCACGCTGTAGGTATCTCAGTTCGGTGTAG
GTCGTTCGCTCCAAGCTGGGCTGTGTGCACGAACCCCCCGTTCAGCCCGACCGCTGCGCCTTATCCGGTA
ACTATCGTCTTGAGTCCAACCCGGTAAGACACGACTTATCGCCACTGGCAGCAGCCACTGGTAACAGGAT
TAGCAGAGCGAGGTATGTAGGCGGTGCTACAGAGTTCTTGAAGTGGTGGCCTAACTACGGCTACACTAGA
AGAACAGTATTTGGTATCTGCGCTCTGCTGAAGCCAGTTACCTTCGGAAAAAGAGTTGGTAGCTCTTGAT
CCGGCAAACAAACCACCGCTGGTAGCGGTGGTTTTTTTGTTTGCAAGCAGCAGATTACGCGCAGAAAAAA
AGGATCTCAAGAAGATCCTTTGATCTTTTCTACGGGGTCTGACGCTCAGTGGAACGAAAACTCACGTTAA
GGGATTTTGGTCATGAGATTATCAAAAAGGATCTTCACCTAGATCCTTTTAAATTAAAAATGAAGTTTTA
AATCAATCTAAAGTATATATGAGTAAACTTGGTCTGACAGTTACCAATGCTTAATCAGTGAGGCACCTAT
CTCAGCGATCTGTCTATTTCGTTCATCCATAGTTGCCTGACTCCCCGTCGTGTAGATAACTACGATACGG
GAGGGCTTACCATCTGGCCCCAGTGCTGCAATGATACCGCGAGACCCACGCTCACCGGCTCCAGATTTAT
CAGCAATAAACCAGCCAGCCGGAAGGGCCGAGCGCAGAAGTGGTCCTGCAACTTTATCCGCCTCCATCCA
GTCTATTAATTGTTGCCGGGAAGCTAGAGTAAGTAGTTCGCCAGTTAATAGTTTGCGCAACGTTGTTGCC
ATTGCTACAGGCATCGTGGTGTCACGCTCGTCGTTTGGTATGGCTTCATTCAGCTCCGGTTCCCAACGAT
CAAGGCGAGTTACATGATCCCCCATGTTGTGCAAAAAAGCGGTTAGCTCCTTCGGTCCTCCGATCGTTGT
CAGAAGTAAGTTGGCCGCAGTGTTATCACTCATGGTTATGGCAGCACTGCATAATTCTCTTACTGTCATG
CCATCCGTAAGATGCTTTTCTGTGACTGGTGAGTACTCAACCAAGTCATTCTGAGAATAGTGTATGCGGC
GACCGAGTTGCTCTTGCCCGGCGTCAATACGGGATAATACCGCGCCACATAGCAGAACTTTAAAAGTGCT
CATCATTGGAAAACGTTCTTCGGGGCGAAAACTCTCAAGGATCTTACCGCTGTTGAGATCCAGTTCGATG
TAACCCACTCGTGCACCCAACTGATCTTCAGCATCTTTTACTTTCACCAGCGTTTCTGGGTGAGCAAAAA
CAGGAAGGCAAAATGCCGCAAAAAAGGGAATAAGGGCGACACGGAAATGTTGAATACTCATACTCTTCCT
TTTTCAATATTATTGAAGCATTTATCAGGGTTATTGTCTCATGAGCGGATACATATTTGAATGTATTTAG
AAAAATAAACAAATAGGGGTTCCGCGCACATTTCCCCGAAAAGTGCCACCTGACGTC
Features (pLannotate 1.2.2; 24 found; start..end, strand, type, name):
     28..80      -  misc_feature   bom (fragment): basis of mobility region from pBR322
    235..614     +  enhancer       CMV enhancer: human cytomegalovirus immediate early enhancer
    615..818     +  promoter       CMV promoter: human cytomegalovirus (CMV) immediate early promoter
    820..839     +  promoter       PLtetO-1 promoter (fragment): modified phage lambda PL promoter with tet operator sites (Lutz and Bujard, 1997)
    841..860     +  promoter       PLtetO-1 promoter (fragment): modified phage lambda PL promoter with tet operator sites (Lutz and Bujard, 1997)
    868..901     +  promoter       TRE3GV promoter (fragment): 3rd-generation Tet-responsive promoter that can be activated by binding of Tet-On® 3G, optimized for retroviral and lentiviral vectors
    984..3022    +  CDS            EGFR (fragment): precursor of human epidermal growth factor receptor
   3048..3371    +  CDS            FKBP1A: FKB1A_HUMAN - Also known as FKBP1, FKBP12. Experimental evidence at protein level: Swiss-Prot protein existence level 1. Keeps in an inactive conformation TGFBR1, the TGF-beta type I serine/threonine kinase receptor, preventing TGF-beta receptor activation in absence of ligand. Recruits SMAD7 to ACVR1B which prevents the association of SMAD2 and SMAD3 with the activin receptor complex, thereby blocking the activin signal. May modulate the RYR1 calcium channel activity. PPIases accelerate the folding of proteins. It catalyzes the cis-trans isomerization of proline imidic peptide bonds in oligop
   3381..3504    +  CDS            ubiquitin (fragment): Saccharomyces cerevisiae ubiquitin
   3510..4220    +  CDS            GFP (S65T): GFP (S65T) is a basic (constitutively fluorescent) green fluorescent protein published in 1995, derived from Aequorea victoria.
   4274..4498    +  polyA_signal   bGH poly(A) signal: bovine growth hormone polyadenylation signal
   4502..4523    +  promoter       SV40 promoter (fragment): SV40 enhancer and early promoter
   4544..4777    +  rep_origin     f1 ori (fragment) (sequence partly withheld): f1 bacteriophage origin of replication; arrow indicates direction of (+) strand synthesis
   4782..4829    +  protein_bind   FRT: FLP-mediated recombination occurs in the 8-bp core sequence TCTAGAAA (Turan and Bode, 2011). FLP recombinase from the Saccharomyces cerevisiae 2μ plasmid
   4837..5859    +  CDS            HygR: aminoglycoside phosphotransferase from E. coli; aph(4)-Ia; confers resistance to hygromycin
   5869..5994    +  CDS            ble (fragment): BLE_KLEPN - Experimental evidence at protein level: Swiss-Prot protein existence level 1. Binding protein with a strong affinity to the bleomycin family of antibiotics. Binds to CL990; an antimitotic-antibiotic compound. From Klebsiella pneumoniae.
   5989..6110    +  polyA_signal   SV40 poly(A) signal: SV40 polyadenylation signal
   6183..6199    -  protein_bind   lac operator: The lac repressor binds to the lac operator to inhibit transcription in E. coli. This inhibition can be relieved by adding lactose or isopropyl-β-D-thiogalactopyranoside (IPTG). lac repressor encoded by lacI
   6207..6237    -  promoter       lac promoter: promoter for the E. coli lac operon
   6252..6273    -  protein_bind   CAP binding site: CAP binding activates transcription in the presence of cAMP. E. coli catabolite activator protein
   6286..6378    -  CDS            lacI (fragment): lac repressor; lacI; The lac repressor binds to the lac operator to inhibit transcription in E. coli. This inhibition can be relieved by adding lactose or isopropyl-β-D-thiogalactopyranoside (IPTG).
   6561..7149    -  rep_origin     ori: high-copy-number ColE1/pMB1/pBR322/pUC origin of replication
   7320..8180    -  CDS            AmpR: β-lactamase; bla; confers resistance to ampicillin, carbenicillin, and related antibiotics
   8181..8285    -  promoter       AmpR promoter: bla
