[The description below was written by a language model from this plasmid's Addgene catalogue record and pLannotate feature annotations shown in this document.]
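Description:
pcDNA5-FRT-TO-EGFR*-CUbo is a mammalian expression plasmid of about 8.3 kb built on the pcDNA5-FRT/TO backbone. In bacteria it is maintained as a high-copy plasmid through a ColE1/pUC-type origin and selected with ampicillin via the β-lactamase gene. Expression of the insert is driven by the human CMV immediate-early enhancer and promoter, followed by short tet operator sequences (annotated here as fragments of tet-responsive promoters). In cells that express the Tet repressor, transcription is held off until doxycycline is added. In cells lacking the repressor the promoter is constitutive, which matches the stated purpose of constitutive or inducible expression. A bGH polyadenylation signal terminates the transcript.

The open reading frame encodes a human EGFR variant, designated EGFR*, and the feature table annotates only a fragment of the EGFR precursor. The depositor notes that the construct was made by site-directed mutagenesis, but the record does not specify what the asterisk denotes. Fused to the EGFR* C-terminus is the CUbo module, codon-optimized for mammalian cells. By annotation, this region comprises FKBP12 (FKBP1A), a fragment of Saccharomyces cerevisiae ubiquitin and a GFP (S65T-type) reporter. The construct comes from work describing the Ubiquiton system, an inducible tool for linkage-specific polyubiquitylation. Here the CUbo tag presumably marks EGFR* as the target of that system, and GFP allows it to be visualised.

Downstream of the expression cassette lies an FRT site directly in front of a hygromycin resistance gene with no annotated promoter of its own, followed by an SV40 poly(A) signal. This arrangement is designed for FLP-mediated integration into a host cell line carrying a genomic FRT site, where recombination is expected to supply a promoter and start codon so that correct single-copy integrants become hygromycin resistant.
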