Addgene plasmid #212821: pcDNA5-FRT-TO-EGFR*-CUbo
Purpose: Constitutive or doxycycline-inducible expression of EGFR*-CUbo in mammalian cells
Depositing lab: Helle Ulrich. Depositing organization: Institut fuer Molekulare Biologie (IMB Mainz). Publication: Ubiquiton-An inducible, linkage-specific polyubiquitylation tool. Renz C, Asimaki E, Meister C, Albanese V, Petriukov K, Krapoth NC, Wegmann S, Wollscheid HP, Wong RP, Fulzele A, Chen JX, Leon S, Ulrich HD. Mol Cell. 2024 Jan 18;84(2):386-400.e11. doi: 10.1016/j.molcel.2023.11.016. Epub 2023 Dec 15. PubMed 38103558.
Backbone
  Vector backbone: pcDNA5-FRT/TO
  Vector type: Mammalian Expression
  Selectable markers: Hygromycin
Growth in bacteria
  Bacterial resistance: Ampicillin, 100 μg/mL
  Growth temperature: 37°C
  Growth strain: Top10
  Copy number: High Copy
Gene/Insert
  Gene/Insert name: EGFR*
  Species: H. sapiens (human), S. cerevisiae (budding yeast)
  Entrez Gene: EGFR (a.k.a. ERBB, ERBB1, ERRP, HER1, NISBD2, NNCIS, PIG61, mENA)
  Tag / fusion protein: CUbo (C terminal on insert)
  Cloning method: Unknown
Terms and licenses: Academic/Nonprofit Terms; Industry Terms: Not Available to Industry
Depositor comments: pHU5049; cloning method: site-directed mutagenesis; CUbo codon-optimized for mammalian cells
How to cite: pcDNA5-FRT-TO-EGFR*-CUbo was a gift from Helle Ulrich (Addgene plasmid # 212821 ; http://n2t.net/addgene:212821 ; RRID:Addgene_212821)
